Addgene plasmid #58337: pcDNA3.1-mNox3
Purpose: expresses mouse Nox3 in mammalian cells
Depositing lab: Botond Banfi & Karl-Heinz Krause. Depositing organization: University of Geneva. Publication: NOX3, a superoxide-generating NADPH oxidase of the inner ear. Banfi B, Malgrange B, Knisz J, Steger K, Dubois-Dauphin M, Krause KH. J Biol Chem. 2004 Oct 29;279(44):46065-72. Epub 2004 Aug 23. 10.1074/jbc.M403046200 PubMed 15326186.
Backbone
  Vector backbone: pcDNA3.1
  Backbone manufacturer: Invitrogen
  Backbone size w/o insert (bp): 5500
  Total vector size (bp): 7200
  Vector type: Mammalian Expression
  Selectable markers: Neomycin (select with G418)
Growth in bacteria
  Bacterial resistance: Ampicillin, 100 μg/mL
  Growth temperature: 37°C
  Growth strain: JM109
  Copy number: High Copy
Gene/Insert
  Gene/Insert name: NADPH oxidase 3 (alt name: Nox3)
  Species: M. musculus (mouse)
  Insert size (bp): 1700
  Entrez Gene: Nox3 (a.k.a. GP91-3, het, nmf250)
  Promoter: CMV
  Cloning method: Restriction Enzyme; 5′ cloning site HindIII (not destroyed); 3′ cloning site NotI (not destroyed)
  Sequencing primers: 5′ T7; 3′ n/a
Terms and licenses: Academic/Nonprofit Terms; Industry Terms: Not Available to Industry
How to cite: pcDNA3.1-mNox3 was a gift from Botond Banfi & Karl-Heinz Krause (Addgene plasmid # 58337 ; http://n2t.net/addgene:58337 ; RRID:Addgene_58337)
