[The description below was written by a language model from this plasmid's Addgene catalogue record and pLannotate feature annotations shown in this document.]
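Description:
pcDNA3.1-mNox3 is a mammalian expression plasmid built on the Invitrogen pcDNA3.1 backbone that carries the mouse NADPH oxidase 3 (Nox3) coding sequence. The roughly 1.7 kb insert was cloned between HindIII and NotI sites, both of which remain intact. It sits downstream of the human cytomegalovirus immediate-early enhancer and promoter, which drive strong constitutive transcription in transfected mammalian cells. The bovine growth hormone polyadenylation signal follows the insert and terminates the transcript. A T7 promoter lies between the CMV promoter and the insert, where it serves as a sequencing primer site and would also allow in vitro transcription. No epitope tag or reporter is annotated, so the protein appears to be expressed in native form.

In E. coli the plasmid is maintained through a high-copy ColE1/pUC-type origin and selected with ampicillin via the β-lactamase gene. An f1 origin is also present for single-stranded DNA production. For mammalian cells, a separate cassette places the neomycin phosphotransferase gene under the SV40 early promoter with an SV40 polyadenylation signal, which allows G418 selection of stable transfectants. The short annotated fragments (HIV-1 LTR, ble, lacI, bom, and the lac promoter and operator) look like backbone remnants or partial annotation matches rather than functional elements. The deposited sequence is 7,080 nt, close to the catalogue's approximate 7.2 kb.

Nox3 is a superoxide-generating oxidase that works in complex with p22phox and contributes to otoconia formation in the inner ear. The construct is used to express mouse Nox3 heterologously in cultured mammalian cells, for example to study its reactive oxygen species production and its regulation.
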