Features (pLannotate 1.2.2; 20 found; start..end, strand, type, name):
     28..80      -  misc_feature   bom (fragment): basis of mobility region from pBR322
    235..614     +  enhancer       CMV enhancer: human cytomegalovirus immediate early enhancer
    615..818     +  promoter       CMV promoter: human cytomegalovirus (CMV) immediate early promoter
    814..847     +  LTR            5' LTR (truncated) (fragment): truncated 5' long terminal repeat (LTR) from HIV-1
    863..881     +  promoter       T7 promoter: promoter for bacteriophage T7 RNA polymerase
    923..2626    +  CDS            Nox3: NOX3_MOUSE - Experimental evidence at protein level: Swiss-Prot protein existence level 1. NADPH oxidase which constitutively produces superoxide upon formation of a complex with CYBA/p22phox. Plays a role in the biogenesis of otoconia/otolith, which are crystalline structures of the inner ear involved in the perception of gravity. From Mus musculus (Mouse).
   2680..2904    +  polyA_signal   bGH poly(A) signal: bovine growth hormone polyadenylation signal
   2908..2929    +  promoter       SV40 promoter (fragment): SV40 enhancer and early promoter
   2950..3378    +  rep_origin     f1 ori (sequence partly withheld): f1 bacteriophage origin of replication; arrow indicates direction of (+) strand synthesis
   3392..3721    +  promoter       SV40 promoter: SV40 enhancer and early promoter
   3788..4579    +  CDS            neo: KKA2_KLEPN - Also known as kan, nptII. Experimental evidence at protein level: Swiss-Prot protein existence level 1. Resistance to kanamycin, neomycin, paromomycin, ribostamycin, butirosin and gentamicin B. From Klebsiella pneumoniae.
   4603..4761    +  CDS            ble (fragment): BLE_KLEPN - Experimental evidence at protein level: Swiss-Prot protein existence level 1. Binding protein with a strong affinity to the bleomycin family of antibiotics. Binds to CL990; an antimitotic-antibiotic compound. From Klebsiella pneumoniae.
   4756..4877    +  polyA_signal   SV40 poly(A) signal: SV40 polyadenylation signal
   4950..4966    -  protein_bind   lac operator: The lac repressor binds to the lac operator to inhibit transcription in E. coli. This inhibition can be relieved by adding lactose or isopropyl-β-D-thiogalactopyranoside (IPTG). lac repressor encoded by lacI
   4974..5004    -  promoter       lac promoter: promoter for the E. coli lac operon
   5019..5040    -  protein_bind   CAP binding site: CAP binding activates transcription in the presence of cAMP. E. coli catabolite activator protein
   5053..5145    -  CDS            lacI (fragment): lac repressor; lacI; The lac repressor binds to the lac operator to inhibit transcription in E. coli. This inhibition can be relieved by adding lactose or isopropyl-β-D-thiogalactopyranoside (IPTG).
   5328..5913    -  rep_origin     ori: high-copy-number ColE1/pMB1/pBR322/pUC origin of replication
   6084..6944    -  CDS            AmpR: β-lactamase; bla; confers resistance to ampicillin, carbenicillin, and related antibiotics
   6945..7049    -  promoter       AmpR promoter: bla
>Addgene plasmid #58337 | pcDNA3.1-mNox3 | depositor full sequence | sequence record 90095 | pcDNA3.1-mNox3 sequence 7080 bps
GACGGATCGGGAGATCTCCCGATCCCCTATGGTGCACTCTCAGTACAATCTGCTCTGATGCCGCATAGTT
AAGCCAGTATCTGCTCCCTGCTTGTGTGTTGGAGGTCGCTGAGTAGTGCGCGAGCAAAATTTAAGCTACA
ACAAGGCAAGGCTTGACCGACAATTGCATGAAGAATCTGCTTAGGGTTAGGCGTTTTGCGCTGCTTCGCG
ATGTACGGGCCAGATATACGCGTTGACATTGATTATTGACTAGTTATTAATAGTAATCAATTACGGGGTC
ATTAGTTCATAGCCCATATATGGAGTTCCGCGTTACATAACTTACGGTAAATGGCCCGCCTGGCTGACCG
CCCAACGACCCCCGCCCATTGACGTCAATAATGACGTATGTTCCCATAGTAACGCCAATAGGGACTTTCC
ATTGACGTCAATGGGTGGAGTATTTACGGTAAACTGCCCACTTGGCAGTACATCAAGTGTATCATATGCC
AAGTACGCCCCCTATTGACGTCAATGACGGTAAATGGCCCGCCTGGCATTATGCCCAGTACATGACCTTA
TGGGACTTTCCTACTTGGCAGTACATCTACGTATTAGTCATCGCTATTACCATGGTGATGCGGTTTTGGC
AGTACATCAATGGGCGTGGATAGCGGTTTGACTCACGGGGATTTCCAAGTCTCCACCCCATTGACGTCAA
TGGGAGTTTGTTTTGGCACCAAAATCAACGGGACTTTCCAAAATGTCGTAACAACTCCGCCCCATTGACG
CAAATGGGCGGTAGGCGTGTACGGTGGGAGGTCTATATAAGCAGAGCTCTCTGGCTAACTAGAGAACCCA
CTGCTTACTGGCTTATCGAAATTAATACGACTCACTATAGGGAGACCCAAGCTGGCTAGCGTTTAAACTT
AAGCTTGCCACCATGCCGGTGTGCTGGATTCTGAACGAGAGTGGGTCCTTCGTGGTTGCTCTCTTATGGC
TGGCAGTAAACGCCTATCTGTTTATTGACACATTCTTCTGGTATACTGAAGAGGAGGCTTTCTTTTATAC
ACGAGTTATTCTGGGTTCCGCATTGGCATGGGCCCGGGCATCTGCCGTGTGCCTGAATTTTAACTGCATG
CTAATTCTGTTACCTGTCAGTCGGAACTTCATTTCACTGGTGAGAGGAACAAGTGTGTGCTGTAGAGGAC
CATGGAGAAGACAACTAGACAAAAACCTCAACTTCCACAAACTCGTTGCCTACGGGATAGCTGTCAATTC
AGTTATCCACATTGTGGCACACTTGTTCAACCTGGAGCGTTATCACCTGGGTCAGGCCAAGGATGCTGAA
GGGCTGCTGGCTGCACTTTCCAAACTTGGCGATGCCCCAAATGAGAGCTACCTCAATCCAGTCCGCACCT
TTTATATGGGCACAACCACTGAGCTATTGATGACAGTGTCAGGAATTACTGGCCTGGGTATCTCTCTGGC
TCTGGTCTTCATCATGACCTCTTCAACCGAATTCATCAGAAGGTCCTCTTATGAGCTCTTCTGGTACACA
CACCATATCTTTGTCTTCTTCTTCATCAGTCTGGCCATCCACGGAGGAGGTCGCATCATTCGAGGCCAAA
CTCCAGAGAGTCTCCGGCTGCACAATGTCACGTACTGCAGAGACCACTATGCTGAATGGCAGGCAGCTGC
CTTATGCCCTGTACCTCAATTTTCTGGCAAGGAACCTTCGGCCTGGAAATGGGCTTTGGGTCCTGTGGTC
TTGTATGCGTGTGAAAGAATAATTAGGTTCTGGAGATCTCACCAAGAAGTTGTCATTACCAAGGTGGTGA
GTCACCCATCTGCAGTCCTGGAACTTCACATGAAGAAGCGAGACTTCAAGATGGCACCTGGACAGTACAT
CTTCATCCAGTGCCCATCTGTCTCCCCCCTGGAGTGGCACCCCTTCACTCTCACCTCCGCTCCCCAGGAG
GACTTCTTCAGTGTACACATCAGAGCCTCAGGAGACTGGACAGAGGCGTTATTGAAGGCCTTTAGAGTAG
AGGGACAGGCTCCCAGTGAGCTCTGTAGCATGCCGAGGCTAGCAGTGGATGGGCCCTTTGGAGGCTCTCT
GGCAGATGTATTTCACTACCCCGTGAGCGTGTGCATTGCAACGGGAATTGGAGTCACTCCCTTCGCCTCT
CTTCTGAAGTCTGTGTGGTATAAGTGTTGTGAATCACAGAGCCTGCCTGAGCTGAGCAAGGTGTACTTCT
ATTGGATCTGCCGGGATGCCGGAGCATTTGAGTGGTTTGCTGATCTGTTACTGTCACTGGAAACACGGAT
GAGTGAACAAGGGAAGGCTCATTTACTGAGCTACCATATATATCTCACTGGCTGGGATGAAAACCAGGCA
ATTCACATAGCTTTACACTGGGATGAAAGTCTGGATGTGATAACAGGCTTAAAGCAGAAGGCTTTCTATG
GGCGACCCAACTGGAACGACGAATTCAAGCAGATTGCCTACAATCACCCCAGCAGCAGCATTGGCGTGTT
CTTCTGTGGATCCAAAGCCATGTCAAAGACTCTTCAAAAGATGTGTCGTTTGTACTCATCTGTGGATCCG
AGGGGCGTTCATTTCTATTACAACAAGGAAAACTTCTAGGCGGCCGCTCGAGTCTAGAGGGCCCGTTTAA
ACCCGCTGATCAGCCTCGACTGTGCCTTCTAGTTGCCAGCCATCTGTTGTTTGCCCCTCCCCCGTGCCTT
CCTTGACCCTGGAAGGTGCCACTCCCACTGTCCTTTCCTAATAAAATGAGGAAATTGCATCGCATTGTCT
GAGTAGGTGTCATTCTATTCTGGGGGGTGGGGTGGGGCAGGACAGCAAGGGGGAGGATTGGGAAGACAAT
AGCAGGCATGCTGGGGATGCGGTGGGCTCTATGGCTTCTGAGGCGGAAAGAACCAGCTGGGGCTCTAGGG
GGTATCCCC
[124 nt withheld, positions 2950-3073]
C
[91 nt withheld, positions 3075-3165]
A
[49 nt withheld, positions 3167-3215]
CCTTTGACGTTGGAGTCCACGTTCTTT
[37 nt withheld, positions 3243-3279]
ACCCTATCTCGGTCTATTCTTTTGATTTATAAGGGATTTTGCCGATTTCGGCCTATTGGTTAAAAAATGA
GCTGATTTAACAAAAATTTAACGCGAATTAATTCTGTGGAATGTGTGTCAGTTAGGGTGTGGAAAGTCCC
CAGGCTCCCCAGCAGGCAGAAGTATGCAAAGCATGCATCTCAATTAGTCAGCAACCAGGTGTGGAAAGTC
CCCAGGCTCCCCAGCAGGCAGAAGTATGCAAAGCATGCATCTCAATTAGTCAGCAACCATAGTCCCGCCC
CTAACTCCGCCCATCCCGCCCCTAACTCCGCCCAGTTCCGCCCATTCTCCGCCCCATGGCTGACTAATTT
TTTTTATTTATGCAGAGGCCGAGGCCGCCTCTGCCTCTGAGCTATTCCAGAAGTAGTGAGGAGGCTTTTT
TGGAGGCCTAGGCTTTTGCAAAAAGCTCCCGGGAGCTTGTATATCCATTTTCGGATCTGATCAAGAGACA
GGATGAGGATCGTTTCGCATGATTGAACAAGATGGATTGCACGCAGGTTCTCCGGCCGCTTGGGTGGAGA
GGCTATTCGGCTATGACTGGGCACAACAGACAATCGGCTGCTCTGATGCCGCCGTGTTCCGGCTGTCAGC
GCAGGGGCGCCCGGTTCTTTTTGTCAAGACCGACCTGTCCGGTGCCCTGAATGAACTGCAGGACGAGGCA
GCGCGGCTATCGTGGCTGGCCACGACGGGCGTTCCTTGCGCAGCTGTGCTCGACGTTGTCACTGAAGCGG
GAAGGGACTGGCTGCTATTGGGCGAAGTGCCGGGGCAGGATCTCCTGTCATCTCACCTTGCTCCTGCCGA
GAAAGTATCCATCATGGCTGATGCAATGCGGCGGCTGCATACGCTTGATCCGGCTACCTGCCCATTCGAC
CACCAAGCGAAACATCGCATCGAGCGAGCACGTACTCGGATGGAAGCCGGTCTTGTCGATCAGGATGATC
TGGACGAAGAGCATCAGGGGCTCGCGCCAGCCGAACTGTTCGCCAGGCTCAAGGCGCGCATGCCCGACGG
CGAGGATCTCGTCGTGACCCATGGCGATGCCTGCTTGCCGAATATCATGGTGGAAAATGGCCGCTTTTCT
GGATTCATCGACTGTGGCCGGCTGGGTGTGGCGGACCGCTATCAGGACATAGCGTTGGCTACCCGTGATA
TTGCTGAAGAGCTTGGCGGCGAATGGGCTGACCGCTTCCTCGTGCTTTACGGTATCGCCGCTCCCGATTC
GCAGCGCATCGCCTTCTATCGCCTTCTTGACGAGTTCTTCTGAGCGGGACTCTGGGGTTCGAAATGACCG
ACCAAGCGACGCCCAACCTGCCATCACGAGATTTCGATTCCACCGCCGCCTTCTATGAAAGGTTGGGCTT
CGGAATCGTTTTCCGGGACGCCGGCTGGATGATCCTCCAGCGCGGGGATCTCATGCTGGAGTTCTTCGCC
CACCCCAACTTGTTTATTGCAGCTTATAATGGTTACAAATAAAGCAATAGCATCACAAATTTCACAAATA
AAGCATTTTTTTCACTGCATTCTAGTTGTGGTTTGTCCAAACTCATCAATGTATCTTATCATGTCTGTAT
ACCGTCGACCTCTAGCTAGAGCTTGGCGTAATCATGGTCATAGCTGTTTCCTGTGTGAAATTGTTATCCG
CTCACAATTCCACACAACATACGAGCCGGAAGCATAAAGTGTAAAGCCTGGGGTGCCTAATGAGTGAGCT
AACTCACATTAATTGCGTTGCGCTCACTGCCCGCTTTCCAGTCGGGAAACCTGTCGTGCCAGCTGCATTA
ATGAATCGGCCAACGCGCGGGGAGAGGCGGTTTGCGTATTGGGCGCTCTTCCGCTTCCTCGCTCACTGAC
TCGCTGCGCTCGGTCGTTCGGCTGCGGCGAGCGGTATCAGCTCACTCAAAGGCGGTAATACGGTTATCCA
CAGAATCAGGGGATAACGCAGGAAAGAACATGTGAGCAAAAGGCCAGCAAAAGGCCAGGAACCGTAAAAA
GGCCGCGTTGCTGGCGTTTTTCCATAGGCTCCGCCCCCCTGACGAGCATCACAAAAATCGACGCTCAAGT
CAGAGGTGGCGAAACCCGACAGGACTATAAAGATACCAGGCGTTTCCCCCTGGAAGCTCCCTCGTGCGCT
CTCCTGTTCCGACCCTGCCGCTTACCGGATACCTGTCCGCCTTTCTCCCTTCGGGAAGCGTGGCGCTTTC
TCATAGCTCACGCTGTAGGTATCTCAGTTCGGTGTAGGTCGTTCGCTCCAAGCTGGGCTGTGTGCACGAA
CCCCCCGTTCAGCCCGACCGCTGCGCCTTATCCGGTAACTATCGTCTTGAGTCCAACCCGGTAAGACACG
ACTTATCGCCACTGGCAGCAGCCACTGGTAACAGGATTAGCAGAGCGAGGTATGTAGGCGGTGCTACAGA
GTTCTTGAAGTGGTGGCCTAACTACGGCTACACTAGAAGAACAGTATTTGGTATCTGCGCTCTGCTGAAG
CCAGTTACCTTCGGAAAAAGAGTTGGTAGCTCTTGATCCGGCAAACAAACCACCGCTGGTAGCGGTTTTT
TTGTTTGCAAGCAGCAGATTACGCGCAGAAAAAAAGGATCTCAAGAAGATCCTTTGATCTTTTCTACGGG
GTCTGACGCTCAGTGGAACGAAAACTCACGTTAAGGGATTTTGGTCATGAGATTATCAAAAAGGATCTTC
ACCTAGATCCTTTTAAATTAAAAATGAAGTTTTAAATCAATCTAAAGTATATATGAGTAAACTTGGTCTG
ACAGTTACCAATGCTTAATCAGTGAGGCACCTATCTCAGCGATCTGTCTATTTCGTTCATCCATAGTTGC
CTGACTCCCCGTCGTGTAGATAACTACGATACGGGAGGGCTTACCATCTGGCCCCAGTGCTGCAATGATA
CCGCGAGACCCACGCTCACCGGCTCCAGATTTATCAGCAATAAACCAGCCAGCCGGAAGGGCCGAGCGCA
GAAGTGGTCCTGCAACTTTATCCGCCTCCATCCAGTCTATTAATTGTTGCCGGGAAGCTAGAGTAAGTAG
TTCGCCAGTTAATAGTTTGCGCAACGTTGTTGCCATTGCTACAGGCATCGTGGTGTCACGCTCGTCGTTT
GGTATGGCTTCATTCAGCTCCGGTTCCCAACGATCAAGGCGAGTTACATGATCCCCCATGTTGTGCAAAA
AAGCGGTTAGCTCCTTCGGTCCTCCGATCGTTGTCAGAAGTAAGTTGGCCGCAGTGTTATCACTCATGGT
TATGGCAGCACTGCATAATTCTCTTACTGTCATGCCATCCGTAAGATGCTTTTCTGTGACTGGTGAGTAC
TCAACCAAGTCATTCTGAGAATAGTGTATGCGGCGACCGAGTTGCTCTTGCCCGGCGTCAATACGGGATA
ATACCGCGCCACATAGCAGAACTTTAAAAGTGCTCATCATTGGAAAACGTTCTTCGGGGCGAAAACTCTC
AAGGATCTTACCGCTGTTGAGATCCAGTTCGATGTAACCCACTCGTGCACCCAACTGATCTTCAGCATCT
TTTACTTTCACCAGCGTTTCTGGGTGAGCAAAAACAGGAAGGCAAAATGCCGCAAAAAAGGGAATAAGGG
CGACACGGAAATGTTGAATACTCATACTCTTCCTTTTTCAATATTATTGAAGCATTTATCAGGGTTATTG
TCTCATGAGCGGATACATATTTGAATGTATTTAGAAAAATAAACAAATAGGGGTTCCGCGCACATTTCCC
CGAAAAGTGCCACCTGACGTC
