>Addgene plasmid #58337 | pcDNA3.1-mNox3 | addgene partial sequence | sequence record 93767 | CMV-F 5'-CGCAAATGGGCGGTAGGCGTG-3'
GAGAACCCACTGCTTACTGGCTTATCGAAATTAATACGACTCACTATAGGGAGACCCAAGCTGGCTAGCG
TTTAAACTTAAGCTTGCCACCATGCCGGTGTGCTGGATTCTGAACGAGAGTGGGTCCTTCGTGGTTGCTC
TCTTATGGCTGGCAGTAAACGCCTATCTGTTTATTGACACATTCTTCTGGTATACTGAAGAGGAGGCTTT
CTTTTATACACGAGTTATTCTGGGTTCCGCATTGGCATGGGCCCGGGCATCTGCCGTGTGCCTGAATTTT
AACTGCATGCTAATTCTGTTACCTGTCAGTCGGAACTTCATTTCACTGGTGAGAGGAACAAGTGTGTGCT
GTAGAGGACCATGGAGAAGACAACTAGACAAAAACCTCAACTTCCACAAACTCGTTGCCTACGGGATAGC
TGTCAATTCAGTTATCCACATTGTGGCACACTTGTTCAACCTGGAGCGTTATCACCTGGGTCAGGCCAAG
GATGCTGAAGGGCTGCTGGCTGCACTTTCCAAACTTGGCGATGCCCCAAATGAGAGCTACCTCAATCCAG
TCCGCACCTTTTATATGGGCACAACCACTGAGCTATTGATGACAGTGTCAGGAATTACTGGCCTGGGTAT
CTCTCTGGCTCTGGTCTTCATCATGACCTCTTCAACCGAATTCATCAGAAGGTCCTCTTATGAGCTCTTC
TGGTACACACACCATATCTTTGTCTTCTTCTTCATCAGTCTGGCCATCCACGGAGGAGGTCGCATCATTC
GAGGCCAAACTCCAGAGAGTCTCCGGCTGCACAATGTCACGTACTGCAGAGACCACTATGCTGAATGGCA
GGCAGCTGCCTTATGCCCTGTACCTC
