>Addgene plasmid #58337 | pcDNA3.1-mNox3 | addgene partial sequence | sequence record 93775 | BGH-rev 5'-TAGAAGGCACAGTCGAGG-3'
GACTCGAGCGGCCGCCTAGAAGTTTTCCTTGTTGTAATAGAAATGAACGCCCCTCGGATCCACAGATGAG
TACAAACGACACATCTTTTGAAGAGTCTTTGACATGGCTTTGGATCCACAGAAGAACACGCCAATGCTGC
TGCTGGGGTGATTGTAGGCAATCTGCTTGAATTCGTCGTTCCAGTTGGGTCGCCCATAGAAAGCCTTCTG
CTTTAAGCCTGTTATCACATCCAGACTTTCATCCCAGTGTAAAGCTATGTGAATTGCCTGGTTTTCATCC
CAGCCAGTGAGATATATATGGTAGCTCAGTAAATGAGCCTTCCCTTGTTCACTCATCCGTGTTTCCAGTG
ACAGTAACAGATCAGCAAACCACTCAAATGCTCCGGCATCCCGGCAGATCCAATAGAAGTACACCTTGCT
CAGCTCAGGCAGGCTCTGTGATTCACAACACTTATACCACACAGACTTCAGAAGAGAGGCGAAGGGAGTG
ACTCCAATTCCCGTTGCAATGCACACGCTCACGGGGTAGTGAAATACATCTGCCAGAGAGCCTCCAAAGG
GCCCATCCACTGCTAGCCTCGGCATGCTACAGAGCTCACTGGGAGCCTGTCCCTCTACTCTAAAGGCCTT
CAATAACGCCTCTGTCCAGTCTCCTGAGGCTCTGATGTGTACACTGAAGAAGTCCTCCTGGGGAGCGGAG
GTGAGAGTGAAGGGGTGCCACTCCAGGGGGGAGACAGATGGGCACTGGATGAAGATGTACTGTCCAGGTG
CCATCTTGAAGTCTCGCTTCTTCATGTGAAGTTCCAGGACTGCA
