>Addgene plasmid #58337 | pcDNA3.1-mNox3 | addgene partial sequence | sequence record 93786 | SV40pro-F 5'-TATTTATGCAGAGGCCGAGG-3'
GTGAGGAGGCTTTTTTGGAGGCCTAGGCTTTTGCAAAAAGCTCCCGGGAGCTTGTATATCCATTTTCGGA
TCTGATCAAGAGACAGGATGAGGATCGTTTCGCATGATTGAACAAGATGGATTGCACGCAGGTTCTCCGG
CCGCTTGGGTGGAGAGGCTATTCGGCTATGACTGGGCACAACAGACAATCGGCTGCTCTGATGCCGCCGT
GTTCCGGCTGTCAGCGCAGGGGCGCCCGGTTCTTTTTGTCAAGACCGACCTGTCCGGTGCCCTGAATGAA
CTGCAGGACGAGGCAGCGCGGCTATCGTGGCTGGCCACGACGGGCGTTCCTTGCGCAGCTGTGCTCGACG
TTGTCACTGAAGCGGGAAGGGACTGGCTGCTATTGGGCGAAGTGCCGGGGCAGGATCTCCTGTCATCTCA
CCTTGCTCCTGCCGAGAAAGTATCCATCATGGCTGATGCAATGCGGCGGCTGCATACGCTTGATCCGGCT
ACCTGCCCATTCGACCACCAAGCGAAACATCGCATCGAGCGAGCACGTACTCGGATGGAAGCCGGTCTTG
TCGATCAGGATGATCTGGACGAAGAGCATCAGGGGCTCGCGCCAGCCGAACTGTTCGCCAGGCTCAAGGC
GCGCATGCCCGACGGCGAGGATCTCGTCGTGACCCATGGCGATGCCTGCTTGCCGAATATCATGGTGGAA
AATGGCCGCTTTTCTGGATTCATCGACTGTGGCCGGCTGGGTGTGGCGGACCGCTATCAGGACATAGCGT
TGGCTACCCGTGATATTGCTGAAGAGCTTGGCGGCGAATGGGCTGACCGCTTCCTCGTGCTTTACGGTAT
CGCCGCTCCCGA
